Addgene plasmid #86398: RN3P-KDM5B-FLAG
Purpose: FLAG-tagged mouse KDM5B cDNA clone for mammalian cell expression
Depositing lab: Wei Xie. Depositing organization: Tsinghua University. Publication: Allelic reprogramming of the histone modification H3K4me3 in early mammalian development. Zhang B, Zheng H, Huang B, Li W, Xiang Y, Peng X, Ming J, Wu X, Zhang Y, Xu Q, Liu W, Kou X, Zhao Y, He W, Li C, Chen B, Li Y, Wang Q, Ma J, Yin Q, Kee K, Meng A, Gao S, Xu F, Na J, Xie W. Nature. 2016 Sep 14;537(7621):553-557. doi: 10.1038/nature19361. PubMed 27626382.
Backbone
  Vector backbone: RN3P
  Backbone manufacturer: Derivative of pBluescript RN3
  Vector type: Mammalian Expression
Growth in bacteria
  Bacterial resistance: Ampicillin, 100 μg/mL
  Growth temperature: 37°C
  Growth strain: DH5alpha
  Copy number: High Copy
Gene/Insert
  Gene/Insert name: KDM5B
  Species: M. musculus (mouse)
  Entrez Gene: Kdm5b (a.k.a. 2010009J12Rik, 2210016I17Rik, AW556288, D1Ertd202, D1Ertd202e, Jari, Jarid1b, PLU, PLU-1, PUT1, Pl, Plu1, RBBP2H1A, Rb-B, Rb-Bp2, mKIAA4034)
  Promoter: Lac
  Tag / fusion protein: 3x-FLAG (N terminal on backbone)
  Cloning method: Gibson Cloning
  Sequencing primers: 5′ M13 Reverse; 3′ XBG-R (GACTCCATTCGGGTGTTC)
Terms and licenses: Academic/Nonprofit Terms; Industry Terms: Not Available to Industry
How to cite: RN3P-KDM5B-FLAG was a gift from Wei Xie (Addgene plasmid # 86398 ; http://n2t.net/addgene:86398 ; RRID:Addgene_86398)
