[The description below was written by a language model from this plasmid's Addgene catalogue record and pLannotate feature annotations shown in this document.]
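Description:
RN3P-KDM5B-FLAG is a 7.9 kb plasmid built on RN3P, a derivative of pBluescript RN3, carrying the mouse Kdm5b cDNA fused to an N-terminal 3xFLAG tag supplied by the backbone. It is maintained in E. coli through a high-copy ColE1/pUC-type origin and selected with ampicillin via the β-lactamase gene. An f1 origin, remnants of lacZα and the pBluescript polylinker reflect its phagemid ancestry. The insert was introduced by Gibson assembly.

The annotated layout places a bacteriophage T3 promoter upstream of a Xenopus β-globin 5′-UTR, followed by the 3xFLAG coding sequence (with its enterokinase site), the roughly 4.6 kb Kdm5b open reading frame and a Xenopus β-globin 3′-UTR, with a T7 promoter facing back from the opposite side. This arrangement is characteristic of in vitro transcription vectors: T3 polymerase can produce a sense mRNA whose globin UTRs promote stability and translation, suitable for microinjection into oocytes or embryos.

The catalogue lists the vector type as mammalian expression and the promoter as Lac. However, the feature table shows only the bacterial lac promoter/operator and the phage promoters driving the insert. No complete mammalian promoter or polyadenylation signal is annotated, apart from a 22-nt reverse-strand match to the chicken β-actin promoter that is unlikely to be functional. Expression in mammalian cells therefore probably relies on delivered transcript rather than direct transfection, though the record does not say so explicitly.

KDM5B is a histone demethylase that removes mono-, di- and trimethylation from H3K4. The associated work concerns H3K4me3 reprogramming in early mammalian development, consistent with using the construct to overexpress a detectable, tagged demethylase.
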