Features (pLannotate 1.2.2; 18 found; start..end, strand, type, name):
    714..806     +  CDS            lacI (fragment): lac repressor; lacI; The lac repressor binds to the lac operator to inhibit transcription in E. coli. This inhibition can be relieved by adding lactose or isopropyl-β-D-thiogalactopyranoside (IPTG).
    819..840     +  protein_bind   CAP binding site: CAP binding activates transcription in the presence of cAMP. E. coli catabolite activator protein
    855..885     +  promoter       lac promoter: promoter for the E. coli lac operon
    893..909     +  protein_bind   lac operator: The lac repressor binds to the lac operator to inhibit transcription in E. coli. This inhibition can be relieved by adding lactose or isopropyl-β-D-thiogalactopyranoside (IPTG). lac repressor encoded by lacI
    954..972     +  promoter       T3 promoter: promoter for bacteriophage T3 RNA polymerase
    997..1039    +  5'UTR          Xenopus globin 5'-UTR: translational enhancer from the 5'-UTR of the major beta-globin gene of Xenopus laevis
   1047..1065    -  misc_feature   MCS (fragment): pBluescript multiple cloning site
   1069..1134    +  CDS            3xFLAG: three tandem FLAG® epitope tags, followed by an enterokinase cleavage site
   1159..1176    -  misc_feature   MCS (fragment): pBluescript multiple cloning site
   1180..5811    +  CDS            Kdm5b: KDM5B_MOUSE - Also known as Jarid1b, Kiaa4034, Plu1. Experimental evidence at protein level: Swiss-Prot protein existence level 1. Histone demethylase that demethylates 'Lys-4' of histone H3, thereby playing a central role in histone code. Does not demethylate histone H3 'Lys-9' or H3 'Lys-27'. Demethylates trimethylated, dimethylated and monomethylated H3 'Lys-4'. Acts as a transcriptional corepressor for FOXG1B and PAX9. Represses the CLOCK-ARNTL/BMAL1 heterodimer-mediated transcriptional activation of the core clock component PER2. From Mus musculus (Mouse).
   5841..5966    +  3'UTR          Xenopus globin 3'-UTR: 3'-UTR of the major beta-globin gene of Xenopus laevis
   6003..6024    -  promoter       chicken β-actin promoter (fragment): No description available
   6057..6075    -  promoter       T7 promoter: promoter for bacteriophage T7 RNA polymerase
   6078..6235    +  CDS            lacZα (fragment): LacZα fragment of β-galactosidase; lacZ fragment
   6267..6695    -  rep_origin     f1 ori (sequence partly withheld): f1 bacteriophage origin of replication; arrow indicates direction of (+) strand synthesis
   6722..6826    +  promoter       AmpR promoter: bla
   6827..7687    +  CDS            AmpR: β-lactamase; bla; confers resistance to ampicillin, carbenicillin, and related antibiotics
   7858..531     +  rep_origin     ori (across the origin): high-copy-number ColE1/pMB1/pBR322/pUC origin of replication
>Addgene plasmid #86398 | RN3P-KDM5B-FLAG | addgene full sequence | sequence record 175286 | Addgene Partial NGS Result
CCAGCGGTGGTTTGTTTGCCGGATCAAGAGCTACCAACTCTTTTTCCGAAGGTAACTGGCTTCAGCAGAG
CGCAGATACCAAATACTGTTCTTCTAGTGTAGCCGTAGTTAGGCCACCACTTCAAGAACTCTGTAGCACC
GCCTACATACCTCGCTCTGCTAATCCTGTTACCAGTGGCTGCTGCCAGTGGCGATAAGTCGTGTCTTACC
GGGTTGGACTCAAGACGATAGTTACCGGATAAGGCGCAGCGGTCGGGCTGAACGGGGGGTTCGTGCACAC
AGCCCAGCTTGGAGCGAACGACCTACACCGAACTGAGATACCTACAGCGTGAGCTATGAGAAAGCGCCAC
GCTTCCCGAAGGGAGAAAGGCGGACAGGTATCCGGTAAGCGGCAGGGTCGGAACAGGAGAGCGCACGAGG
GAGCTTCCAGGGGGAAACGCCTGGTATCTTTATAGTCCTGTCGGGTTTCGCCACCTCTGACTTGAGCGTC
GATTTTTGTGATGCTCGTCAGGGGGGCGGAGCCTATGGAAAAACGCCAGCAACGCGGCCTTTTTACGGTT
CCTGGCCTTTTGCTGGCCTTTTGCTCACATGTTCTTTCCTGCGTTATCCCCTGATTCTGTGGATAACCGT
ATTACCGCCTTTGAGTGAGCTGATACCGCTCGCCGCAGCCGAACGACCGAGCGCAGCGAGTCAGTGAGCG
AGGAAGCGGAAGAGCGCCCAATACGCAAACCGCCTCTCCCCGCGCGTTGGCCGATTCATTAATGCAGCTG
GCACGACAGGTTTCCCGACTGGAAAGCGGGCAGTGAGCGCAACGCAATTAATGTGAGTTAGCTCACTCAT
TAGGCACCCCAGGCTTTACACTTTATGCTTCCGGCTCGTATGTTGTGTGGAATTGTGAGCGGATAACAAT
TTCACACAGGAAACAGCTATGACCATGATTACGCCAAGCTCGAAATTAACCCTCACTAAAGGGAACAAAA
GCTGGAGCTAAGCTTGCTTGTTCTTTTTGCAGAAGCTCAGAATAAACGCTCAACTTTGGCAGATCTGAAT
TCCTGCAGCCCGGGGATGGACTACAAAGACCATGACGGTGATTATAAAGATCATGATATCGATTACAAGG
ATGACGATGACAAGGGATCTGCAAGAAGAGCATCTGTGGAATTCCTGCAGCCCGGGTCCATGGAGCCGGC
CACCACGCTGCCCCCAGGCCCGCGCCCGGCGCTGCCCCTCGGGGGCCCGGGCCCGCTGGGAGAGTTCCTG
CCTCCCCCCGAGTGTCCGGTCTTCGAGCCGAGCTGGGAAGAGTTCGCGGACCCCTTCGCTTTCATCCACA
AGATCCGGCCCATAGCCGAGCAGACTGGGATCTGTAAGGTGCGGCCGCCGCCGGATTGGCAGCCACCATT
CGCTTGTGATGTCGATAAACTTCATTTCACCCCGCGGATCCAGAGGCTGAATGAGCTGGAGGCCCAAACA
CGTGTAAAATTGAATTTCCTGGACCAGATTGCAAAGTATTGGGAGCTACAAGGAAGTACTCTGAAGATTC
CCCACGTGGAGAGAAAGATCTTAGACTTGTTCCAGCTAAATAAGTTAGTCGCAGAAGAAGGTGGGTTTGC
AGTTGTTTGCAAGGATAGAAAATGGACCAAAATTGCCACCAAGATGGGTTTTGCTCCTGGTAAAGCTGTG
GGCTCACATATCAGGGGACATTATGAGCGAATACTCAATCCATACAATTTGTTCCTGTCTGGAGACAGTC
TGAGGTGTCTTCAGAAGCCTAACCTGACCTCCGACACAAAGGACAAGGAGTACAAACCCCATGATATTCC
CCAGAGGCAGTCTGTGCAGCCCGCAGAAACCTGTCCTCCGGCCCGCCGAGCAAAGCGCATGAGAGCAGAG
GCTATGAATATTAAAATTGAGCCAGAAGAGGCAACAGAAGCCAGGACTCATAATCTGAGACGCCGAATGG
GTTGCACAACTCCAAAATGGGAAAATGAGAAAGAAATGAAAAGCACCATCAAGCAAGAGCCCACTGAGAA
GAAAGACTGCGAGTTAGAAAGTGAGAAGGAGAAGCCCAAGAGCCGGGCCAAGAAAACGGCCACTGCGGTG
GACCTGTATGTGTGCCTCTTATGTGGCAGTGGCAATGACGAGGACCGGCTCCTACTGTGTGACGGCTGTG
ATGACAGTTACCACACCTTCTGCCTGGTTCCCCCTCTCCATGACGTTCCCAAGGGAGACTGGAGGTGTCC
TAAGTGTTTGGCTCAAGAATGTAATAAGCCACAAGAAGCTTTTGGCTTTGAACAAGCAGCAAGGGACTAT
ACACTTCGTACGTTTGGAGAAATGGCAGATGCATTCAAATCTGATTACTTCAACATGCCAGTCCATATGG
TTCCCACAGAGCTGGTGGAGAAGGAGTTTTGGCGGCTCGTAAGCACTATTGAAGAAGACGTCACGGTGGA
GTATGGAGCTGATATTGCTTCAAAAGAGTTTGGCAGTGGCTTTCCTGTTCGAGATGGGAAAATCAAGATT
TCTCCTGAGGAAGAGGAATACCTGGATAGTGGCTGGAATTTGAACAACATGCCAGTGATGGAGCAGTCTG
TCCTTGCTCATATTACTGCTGATATATGTGGCATGAAACTCCCCTGGTTGTATGTGGGCATGTGCTTTTC
TTCATTCTGTTGGCACATTGAAGACCACTGGAGCTATTCAATCAACTACCTACACTGGGGTGAGCCAAAA
ACCTGGTATGGAGTTCCAGGCTACGCTGCTGAGCAGCTAGAAAACGTGATGAAGAAGCTCGCTCCTGAGC
TCTTTGTGTCCCAGCCGGACCTGCTCCACCAGCTGGTGACCATCATGAACCCCAACACTCTGATGACTCA
TGAAGTGCCTGTTTATCGAACGAATCAGTGTGCTGGGGAGTTTGTAATTACGTTTCCAAGAGCCTACCAC
AGTGGCTTCAACCAAGGTTTTAATTTTGCCGAGGCTGTTAACTTCTGCACTGTTGATTGGCTGCCATTGG
GCCGCCAGTGTGTGGAGCATTATCGCTTGCTGCACCGTTATTGTGTCTTTTCCCACGATGAAATGATATG
CAAAATGGCTTCTAAGGCTGATGTATTAGACGTTGTGGTAGCGTCAACTGTTCAGAAGGACATGGCCATC
ATGATCGAGGACGAGAAAGCTTTAAGGGAAACTGTTCGGAAATTGGGAGTAATTGATTCTGAAAGAATGG
ATTTTGAGCTGTTGCCAGATGATGAGCGGCAGTGTATAAAATGCAAAACTACATGCTTCATGTCTGCCAT
CTCCTGCTCTTGTAAACCTGGCCTACTTGTTTGCCTACATCATGTGAAAGAATTGTGTTCTTGCCCCCCG
TATAAGTATAACCTGCGGTATAGATACACTCTGGATGATCTCTATCCAATGATGAATGCATTAAAGCTTC
GAGCAGAGTCTTACAATGAATGGGCCTTAAATGTGAATGAAGCCTTGGAAGCAAAGATCAATAAGAAGAA
AAGTCTTGTCAGCTTTAAAGCTTTGATTGAAGAATCAGAAATGAAGAAATTCCCAGACAATGATCTTTTG
CGTCACCTTCGACTAGTCACGCAGGATGCAGAAAAGTGTGCCTCTGTTGCCCAGCAGTTGCTTAATGGCA
AAAGGCAAACAAGGTATCGATCTGGTGGAGGAAAGTCTCAGAATCAGCTGACGGTGAATGAACTTAGACA
GTTTGTGACTCAGCTGTATGCTCTGCCGTGCGTCCTTAGTCAGACACCGTTGCTAAAGGATCTCTTGAAT
CGTGTGGAAGATTTCCAACAGCAAAGCCAAAAACTACTGTCTGAGGAAATGCCTAGCGCTGCCGAGCTAC
AGGAGTTGCTGGATGTCAGCTTTGAATTTGATGTTGAGCTTCCACAGCTCACTGAGATGCGCATTCGCTT
AGAGCAGGCCCGCTGGCTGGAAGAGGTTCAGCAGGCTTGCCTGGACTCCAGCTCCCTTTCTTTGGATGAT
ATGAGACGACTCATAGACTTAGGGGTGGGGCTGGCTCCATATTCTGCTGTGGAGAAAGCTATGGCCCGCC
TGCAGGAGCTGCTAACAGTGTCAGAACACTGGGACGACAAAGCCAAGAGTCTCCTCAGAGCAAGACCACG
GCATTCTTTGAGTAGCCTTGCTACAGCAGTCAAAGAGATGGAGGAGATCCCCGCCTACCTGCCCAATGGT
ACAGTCCTGAAGGATTCTGTGCAAAGAGCCAGAGACTGGGTTCAGGATGTGGATGCATTGCAGGCAGGAG
GACGTGTGCCAGTGTTAGAGACACTCATTGAACTTGTTGCAAGAGGCCGATCTATCCCAGTACATCTCAA
TTCTTTACCAAGATTGGAAATGTTAGTAGCTGAAGTTCATGCATGGAAAGAATGTGCTGCTAAAACATTC
TTGCCTGAGAATTCTACATATTCTCTGTTAGAGGTTCTTTGCCCTCGGTGTGACATTGGCCTTTTGGGGC
TGAAAAGGAAACAGAGAAAGTTGAAGGAGCCCTTGCCGAGTGGAAAGAAGAGAAGCACCAAGTTAGAGAG
CCTGAGCGATCTGGAGAGGGCTCTGATGGAGAGCAAAGAGACTGCGGCAGCTATGGCAACTCTTGGGGAA
GCTCGCCTACGAGAGATGGAAGCTTTGCAGTCTCTCAGATTTGCCAATGAAGAGAAATTGCTGTCACCTG
TCCAAGACTTAGAGATGAAAGTCTGCTTGTGTCAGAAGACTCCAGCCACTCCCATGATTCAGTGTGAACT
CTGCAGGGATGCTTTCCATACTAGTTGTGTGGCAGCACCCAGTATTTCACAAAGCTCCCGAATCTGGCTT
TGTCCTCACTGTCGGAGGTCAGAGAAGCCTCCATTAGAGAAAATTCTGCCTCTGCTGGCCTCCCTACAGC
GTATACGAGTTCGTCTTCCTGAAGGAGATGCACTCCGATACATGATTGAAAGAACCGTGAACTGGCAACA
TAGAGCCCAGCAGCTGCTTTCTTCAGGGAATCTAAAACTTGTGCAAGACCAAGTGGGTTCTGGACTGTTG
TCTAGCAGATGGCCAGCCTCAGCAGGACAGGCATCAGCAACAGACAAGGTGTCTCAGCCTCCTGGCACAA
CATCCTTTTCATTGCCCGATGACTGGGACAACAGAACCTCATATTTACACTCTCCCTTCTCTACTGGACA
GAGTTGTCTCCCCCTCCATGGTTTGAGTCCAGAAGTGAATGAATTGCTGATGGAAGCCCAGCTGCTCCAG
GTATCCCTTCCTGAAATTCAGGAGCTTTATCAGACTCTACTTACTAAGCCAAGCTCTGTTCAGCAAGCTG
ACCGAAGTTCACCAGTTAGATCCAGCAGTGAGAAGAACGATTGCCTTCGAGGGAAACGAGATGCAATCAA
CAGTCCTGAGAGGAAACTGAAAAGGCGCCCAGAAAGAGAAGGCCTTCCTAGCGAGCGGTGGGATCGAGTT
AAACACATGCGGACCCCCCAAAAGAAGAAAATCAAACTGAGTCACCCCAAGGACATGGACAGTTTCAAGT
TAGAAAGAGAGCGTAGCTATGACTTAGTGCGTAATGCTGAAACTCATTCCCTGCCCTCAGACACATCCTA
CTCCGAACAGGAGGACTCTGAGGATGAAGATGCCATCTGTCCAGCTGTGAGCTGCCTGCAGCCAGAAGGA
GATGAGGTGGACTGGGTCCAGTGTGATGGCAGCTGCAATCAGTGGTTTCACCAGGTCTGTGTTGGTGTCT
CTCCAGAGATGGCAGAGAAGGAAGACTACATCTGTGTGCGCTGTACTGGGAAGGACGCACCAAGCCGAAA
GTAAAGCGGCCGCGGATCTGGTTACCACTAAACCAGCCTCAAGAACACCCGAATGGAGTCTCTAAGCTAC
ATAATACCAACTTACACTTTACAAAATGTTGTCCCCCAAAATGTAGCCATTCGTATCTGCTCCTAATAAA
AAGAAAGTTTCTTCACATTCTAAAAAAAAAAAAAAAAAAAAAAACCCCCCCCCCCCCCCCCCCCCCCCCC
CCCCTGCAGGGCCAAGTCGGCCGGTACCCAATTCGCCCTATAGTGAGTCGTATTACAATTCACTGGCCGT
CGTTTTACAACGTCGTGACTGGGAAAACCCTGGCGTTACCCAACTTAATCGCCTTGCAGCACATCCCCCT
TTCGCCAGCTGGCGTAATAGCGAAGAGGCCCGCACCGATCGCCCTTCCCAACAGTTGCGCAGCCTGAATG
GCGAATGGCAAATTGTAAGCGTTAATATTTTGTTAAAATTCGCGTTAAATTTTTGTTAAATCAGCTCATT
TTTTAACCAATAGGCCGAAATCGGCAAAATCCCTTATAAATCAAAAGAATAGACCGAGATAGGGT
[37 nt withheld, positions 6366-6402]
AAAGAACGTGGACTCCAACGTCAAAGG
[49 nt withheld, positions 6430-6478]
T
[91 nt withheld, positions 6480-6570]
G
[124 nt withheld, positions 6572-6695]
CAGGTGGCACTTTTCGGGGAAATGTGCGCGGAACCCCTATTTGTTTATTTTTCTAAATACATTCAAATAT
GTATCCGCTCATGAGACAATAACCCTGATAAATGCTTCAATAATATTGAAAAAGGAAGAGTATGAGTATT
CAACATTTCCGTGTCGCCCTTATTCCCTTTTTTGCGGCATTTTGCCTTCCTGTTTTTGCTCACCCAGAAA
CGCTGGTGAAAGTAAAAGATGCTGAAGATCAGTTGGGTGCACGAGTGGGTTACATCGAACTGGATCTCAA
CAGCGGTAAGATCCTTGAGAGTTTTCGCCCCGAAGAACGTTTTCCAATGATGAGCACTTTTAAAGTTCTG
CTATGTGGCGCGGTATTATCCCGTATTGACGCCGGGCAAGAGCAACTCGGTCGCCGCATACACTATTCTC
AGAATGACTTGGTTGAGTACTCACCAGTCACAGAAAAGCATCTTACGGATGGCATGACAGTAAGAGAATT
ATGCAGTGCTGCCATAACCATGAGTGATAACACTGCGGCCAACTTACTTCTGACAACGATCGGAGGACCG
AAGGAGCTAACCGCTTTTTTGCACAACATGGGGGATCATGTAACTCGCCTTGATCGTTGGGAACCGGAGC
TGAATGAAGCCATACCAAACGACGAGCGTGACACCACGATGCCTGTAGCAATGGCAACAACGTTGCGCAA
ACTATTAACTGGCGAACTACTTACTCTAGCTTCCCGGCAACAATTAATAGACTGGATGGAGGCGGATAAA
GTTGCAGGACCACTTCTGCGCTCGGCCCTTCCGGCTGGCTGGTTTATTGCTGATAAATCTGGAGCCGGTG
AGCGTGGGTCTCGCGGTATCATTGCAGCACTGGGGCCAGATGGTAAGCCCTCCCGTATCGTAGTTATCTA
CACGACGGGGAGTCAGGCAACTATGGATGAACGAAATAGACAGATCGCTGAGATAGGTGCCTCACTGATT
AAGCATTGGTAACTGTCAGACCAAGTTTACTCATATATACTTTAGATTGATTTAAAACTTCATTTTTAAT
TTAAAAGGATCTAGGTGAAGATCCTTTTTGATAATCTCATGACCAAAATCCCTTAACGTGAGTTTTCGTT
CCACTGAGCGTCAGACCCCGTAGAAAAGATCAAAGGATCTTCTTGAGATCCTTTTTTTCTGCGCGTAATC
TGCTGCTTGCAAACAAAAAAACCACCGCTA
