LOCUS       Exported 7919 bp ds-DNA circular SYN 13-JUN-2015
DEFINITION  synthetic circular DNA
ACCESSION   .
VERSION     .
KEYWORDS    3xFlag_KDM5B
SOURCE      synthetic DNA construct
  ORGANISM  synthetic DNA construct
REFERENCE   1 (bases 1 to 7919)
  AUTHORS   Trial User
  TITLE     Direct Submission
  JOURNAL   Exported Tuesday, November 22, 2016 from SnapGene 3.2.1
            http://www.snapgene.com
FEATURES             Location/Qualifiers
     source          1..7919
                     /organism="synthetic DNA construct"
                     /mol_type="other DNA"
     promoter        855..884
                     /note="lac"
     misc_binding    889..911
                     /note="LacO"
     primer_bind     917..937
                     /note="M13-rev"
     primer_bind     955..974
                     /note="T3"
     misc_feature    997..1040
                     /note="Xen b-globin 5'UTR"
     CDS             1069..1134
                     /codon_start=1
                     /product="three tandem FLAG(R) epitope tags, followed by an
                     enterokinase cleavage site"
                     /note="3xFLAG"
                     /translation="DYKDHDGDYKDHDIDYKDDDDK"
     CDS             1180..5814
                     /codon_start=1
                     /note="KDM5B"
                     /translation="MEPATTLPPGPRPALPLGGPGPLGEFLPPPECPVFEPSWEEFADP
                     FAFIHKIRPIAEQTGICKVRPPPDWQPPFACDVDKLHFTPRIQRLNELEAQTRVKLNFL
                     DQIAKYWELQGSTLKIPHVERKILDLFQLNKLVAEEGGFAVVCKDRKWTKIATKMGFAP
                     GKAVGSHIRGHYERILNPYNLFLSGDSLRCLQKPNLTSDTKDKEYKPHDIPQRQSVQPA
                     ETCPPARRAKRMRAEAMNIKIEPEEATEARTHNLRRRMGCTTPKWENEKEMKSTIKQEP
                     TEKKDCELESEKEKPKSRAKKTATAVDLYVCLLCGSGNDEDRLLLCDGCDDSYHTFCLV
                     PPLHDVPKGDWRCPKCLAQECNKPQEAFGFEQAARDYTLRTFGEMADAFKSDYFNMPVH
                     MVPTELVEKEFWRLVSTIEEDVTVEYGADIASKEFGSGFPVRDGKIKISPEEEEYLDSG
                     WNLNNMPVMEQSVLAHITADICGMKLPWLYVGMCFSSFCWHIEDHWSYSINYLHWGEPK
                     TWYGVPGYAAEQLENVMKKLAPELFVSQPDLLHQLVTIMNPNTLMTHEVPVYRTNQCAG
                     EFVITFPRAYHSGFNQGFNFAEAVNFCTVDWLPLGRQCVEHYRLLHRYCVFSHDEMICK
                     MASKADVLDVVVASTVQKDMAIMIEDEKALRETVRKLGVIDSERMDFELLPDDERQCIK
                     CKTTCFMSAISCSCKPGLLVCLHHVKELCSCPPYKYNLRYRYTLDDLYPMMNALKLRAE
                     SYNEWALNVNEALEAKINKKKSLVSFKALIEESEMKKFPDNDLLRHLRLVTQDAEKCAS
                     VAQQLLNGKRQTRYRSGGGKSQNQLTVNELRQFVTQLYALPCVLSQTPLLKDLLNRVED
                     FQQQSQKLLSEEMPSAAELQELLDVSFEFDVELPQLTEMRIRLEQARWLEEVQQACLDS
                     SSLSLDDMRRLIDLGVGLAPYSAVEKAMARLQELLTVSEHWDDKAKSLLRARPRHSLSS
                     LATAVKEMEEIPAYLPNGTVLKDSVQRARDWVQDVDALQAGGRVPVLETLIELVARGRS
                     IPVHLNSLPRLEMLVAEVHAWKECAAKTFLPENSTYSLLEVLCPRCDIGLLGLKRKQRK
                     LKEPLPSGKKRSTKLESLSDLERALMESKETAAAMATLGEARLREMEALQSLRFANEEK
                     LLSPVQDLEMKVCLCQKTPATPMIQCELCRDAFHTSCVAAPSISQSSRIWLCPHCRRSE
                     KPPLEKILPLLASLQRIRVRLPEGDALRYMIERTVNWQHRAQQLLSSGNLKLVQDQVGS
                     GLLSSRWPASAGQASATDKVSQPPGTTSFSLPDDWDNRTSYLHSPFSTGQSCLPLHGLS
                     PEVNELLMEAQLLQVSLPEIQELYQTLLTKPSSVQQADRSSPVRSSSEKNDCLRGKRDA
                     INSPERKLKRRPEREGLPSERWDRVKHMRTPQKKKIKLSHPKDMDSFKLERERSYDLVR
                     NAETHSLPSDTSYSEQEDSEDEDAICPAVSCLQPEGDEVDWVQCDGSCNQWFHQVCVGV
                     SPEMAEKEDYICVRCTGKDAPSRK"
     misc_feature    5816..6024
                     /note="Xen b-globin 3'UTR"
     primer_bind     complement(6061..6080)
                     /note="T7"
     primer_bind     complement(6087..6104)
                     /note="M13-fwd"
     CDS             6175..6243
                     /note="LacZ alpha"
     rep_origin      6254..6694
                     /direction=RIGHT
                     /note="F1 ori"
     promoter        6761..6789
                     /note="Amp prom"
     CDS             7029..7688
                     /note="AmpR"
ORIGIN
        1 gcagcggtgg tttgtttgcc ggatcaagag ctaccaactc tttttccgaa ggtaactggc
       61 ttcagcagag cgcagatacc aaatactgtc cttctagtgt agccgtagtt aggccaccac
      121 ttcaagaact ctgtagcacc gcctacatac ctcgctctgc taatcctgtt accagtggct
      181 gctgccagtg gcgataagtc gtgtcttacc gggttggact caagacgata gttaccggat
      241 aaggcgcagc ggtcgggctg aacggggggt tcgtgcacac agcccagctt ggagcgaacg
      301 acctacaccg aactgagata cctacagcgt gagctatgag aaagcgccac gcttcccgaa
      361 gggagaaagg cggacaggta tccggtaagc ggcagggtcg gaacaggaga gcgcacgagg
      421 gagcttccag ggggaaacgc ctggtatctt tatagtcctg tcgggtttcg ccacctctga
      481 cttgagcgtc gatttttgtg atgctcgtca ggggggcgga gcctatggaa aaacgccagc
      541 aacgcggcct ttttacggtt cctggccttt tgctggcctt ttgctcacat gttctttcct
      601 gcgttatccc ctgattctgt ggataaccgt attaccgcct ttgagtgagc tgataccgct
      661 cgccgcagcc gaacgaccga gcgcagcgag tcagtgagcg aggaagcgga agagcgccca
      721 atacgcaaac cgcctctccc cgcgcgttgg ccgattcatt aatgcagctg gcacgacagg
      781 tttcccgact ggaaagcggg cagtgagcgc aacgcaatta atgtgagtta gctcactcat
      841 taggcacccc aggctttaca ctttatgctt ccggctcgta tgttgtgtgg aattgtgagc
      901 ggataacaat ttcacacagg aaacagctat gaccatgatt acgccaagct cgaaattaac
      961 cctcactaaa gggaacaaaa gctggagcta agcttgcttg ttctttttgc agaagctcag
     1021 aataaacgct caactttggc agatctgaat tcctgcagcc cggggatgga ctacaaagac
     1081 catgacggtg attataaaga tcatgatatc gattacaagg atgacgatga caagggatct
     1141 gcaagaagag catctgtgga attcctgcag cccgggtcca tggagccggc caccacgctg
     1201 cccccaggcc cgcgcccggc gctgcccctc gggggcccgg gcccgctggg agagttcctg
     1261 cctccccccg agtgtccggt cttcgagccg agctgggaag agttcgcgga ccccttcgct
     1321 ttcatccaca agatccggcc catagccgag cagactggga tctgtaaggt gcggccgccg
     1381 ccggattggc agccaccatt cgcttgtgat gtcgataaac ttcatttcac cccgcggatc
     1441 cagaggctga atgagctgga ggcccaaaca cgtgtaaaat tgaatttcct ggaccagatt
     1501 gcaaagtatt gggagctaca aggaagtact ctgaagattc cccacgtgga gagaaagatc
     1561 ttagacttgt tccagctaaa taagttagtc gcagaagaag gtgggtttgc agttgtttgc
     1621 aaggatagaa aatggaccaa aattgccacc aagatgggtt ttgctcctgg taaagctgtg
     1681 ggctcacata tcaggggaca ttatgagcga atactcaatc catacaattt gttcctgtct
     1741 ggagacagtc tgaggtgtct tcagaagcct aacctgacct ccgacacaaa ggacaaggag
     1801 tacaaacccc atgatattcc ccagaggcag tctgtgcagc ccgcagaaac ctgtcctccg
     1861 gcccgccgag caaagcgcat gagagcagag gctatgaata ttaaaattga gccagaagag
     1921 gcaacagaag ccaggactca taatctgaga cgccgaatgg gttgcacaac tccaaaatgg
     1981 gaaaatgaga aagaaatgaa aagcaccatc aagcaagagc ccactgagaa gaaagactgc
     2041 gagttagaaa gtgagaagga gaagcccaag agccgggcca agaaaacggc cactgcggtg
     2101 gacctgtatg tgtgcctctt atgtggaagt ggcaatgacg aggaccgact cctactgtgt
     2161 gacggctgtg atgacagtta ccacaccttc tgcctggttc cccctctcca tgacgttccc
     2221 aagggagact ggaggtgtcc taagtgtttg gctcaagaat gtaataagcc acaagaagct
     2281 tttggttttg aacaagcagc aagggactat acacttcgta catttggaga aatggcagat
     2341 gcattcaaat ctgattactt caacatgcca gtccatatgg ttcccacaga gctggtggag
     2401 aaggagtttt ggcggctcgt aagcactatt gaagaagacg tcacggtgga gtatggagct
     2461 gatattgctt caaaagagtt tggcagtggc tttcctgttc gagatgggaa aatcaagatt
     2521 tctcctgagg aagaggaata cctggatagt ggctggaatt tgaacaacat gccagtgatg
     2581 gagcagtctg tccttgctca tattactgct gatatatgtg gcatgaaact cccctggttg
     2641 tatgtgggca tgtgcttttc ttcattctgt tggcacattg aagaccactg gagctattca
     2701 atcaactacc tacactgggg tgagccaaaa acctggtatg gagttccagg ctacgctgct
     2761 gagcagctag aaaacgtgat gaagaagctc gctcctgagc tctttgtgtc ccagccggac
     2821 ctgctccacc agctggtgac catcatgaac cccaacactc tgatgactca tgaagtgcct
     2881 gtttatcgaa cgaatcagtg tgctggggag tttgtaatta cgtttccaag agcctaccac
     2941 agtggcttca accaaggttt taattttgcc gaggctgtta acttctgcac tgttgattgg
     3001 ctgccattgg gccgccagtg tgtggagcat tatcgcttgc tgcaccgtta ttgtgtcttt
     3061 tcccacgatg aaatgatatg caaaatggct tctaaggctg atgtattaga cgttgtggta
     3121 gcgtcaactg ttcagaagga catggccatc atgatcgagg acgagaaagc tttaagggaa
     3181 actgttcgga aattgggagt aattgattct gaaagaatgg attttgagct gttgccagat
     3241 gatgagcggc agtgtataaa atgcaaaact acatgcttca tgtctgccat ctcctgctct
     3301 tgtaaacctg gcctacttgt ttgcctacat catgtgaaag aattgtgttc ttgccccccg
     3361 tataagtata acctgcggta tagatacact ctggatgatc tctatccaat gatgaatgca
     3421 ttaaagcttc gagcagagtc ttacaatgaa tgggccttaa atgtgaatga agccttggaa
     3481 gcaaagatca ataagaagaa aagtcttgtc agctttaaag ctttgattga agaatcagaa
     3541 atgaaaaaat tcccagacaa tgatcttttg cgtcaccttc gactagtcac gcaggatgca
     3601 gaaaagtgtg cctctgttgc ccagcagttg cttaatggca aaaggcaaac aaggtatcga
     3661 tctggtggag gaaagtctca gaatcagctg acggtgaatg aacttagaca gtttgtgact
     3721 cagctgtatg ctctgccgtg cgtccttagt cagacaccgt tgctaaagga tctcttgaat
     3781 cgtgtggaag atttccaaca gcaaagccaa aaactactgt ctgaggaaat gcctagcgct
     3841 gccgagctac aggagttgct ggatgtcagc tttgaatttg atgttgagct tccacagctc
     3901 actgagatgc gcattcgctt agagcaggcc cgctggctgg aagaggttca gcaggcttgc
     3961 ctggactcca gctccctttc tttggatgat atgagacgac tcatagactt aggggtgggg
     4021 ctggctccat attctgctgt ggagaaagct atggcccgcc tgcaggagct gctaacagtg
     4081 tcagaacact gggacgacaa agccaagagt ctcctcagag caagaccacg gcattctttg
     4141 agtagccttg ctacagcagt caaagagatg gaggagatcc ccgcctacct gcccaatggt
     4201 acagtcctga aggattctgt gcaaagagcc agagactggg ttcaggatgt ggatgcattg
     4261 caggcaggag gacgtgtgcc agtgttagag acactcattg aacttgttgc aagaggccga
     4321 tctatcccag tacatctcaa ttctttacca agattggaaa tgttagtagc tgaagttcat
     4381 gcatggaaag aatgtgctgc taaaacattc ttgcctgaga attctacata ttctctgtta
     4441 gaggttcttt gccctcggtg tgacattggc cttttggggc tgaaaaggaa acagagaaag
     4501 ttgaaggagc ccttgccgag tggaaagaag agaagcacca agttagagag cctgagcgat
     4561 ctggagaggg ctctgatgga gagcaaagag actgcggcag ctatggcaac tcttggggaa
     4621 gctcgcctac gagagatgga agctttgcag tctctcagat ttgccaatga agagaaattg
     4681 ctgtcacctg tccaagactt agagatgaaa gtctgcttgt gtcagaagac tccagccact
     4741 cccatgattc agtgtgaact ctgcagggat gctttccata ctagttgtgt ggcagcaccc
     4801 agtatttcac aaagctcccg aatctggctt tgtcctcact gtcggaggtc agagaagcct
     4861 ccattagaga aaattctgcc tctgctggcc tccctacagc gtatacgagt tcgtcttcct
     4921 gaaggagatg cactccgata catgattgaa agaaccgtga actggcaaca tagagcccag
     4981 cagctgcttt cttcagggaa tctaaaactt gtgcaagacc aagtgggttc tggactgttg
     5041 tctagcagat ggccagcctc agcaggacag gcatcagcaa cagacaaggt gtctcagcct
     5101 cctggcacaa catccttttc attgcccgat gactgggaca acagaacctc atatttacac
     5161 tctcccttct ctactggaca gagttgtctc cccctccatg gtttgagtcc agaagtgaat
     5221 gaattgctga tggaagccca gctgctccag gtatcccttc ctgaaattca ggagctttat
     5281 cagactctac ttactaagcc aagctctgtt cagcaagctg accgaagttc accagttaga
     5341 tccagcagtg agaagaacga ttgccttcga gggaaacgag atgcaatcaa cagtcctgag
     5401 aggaaactga aaaggcgccc agaaagagaa ggccttccta gcgagcggtg ggatcgagtt
     5461 aaacacatgc ggacccccca aaagaagaaa atcaaactga gtcaccccaa ggacatggac
     5521 agtttcaagt tagaaagaga gcgtagctat gacttagtgc gtaatgctga aactcattcc
     5581 ctgccctcag acacatccta ctccgaacag gaggactctg aggatgaaga tgccatctgt
     5641 ccagctgtga gctgcctgca gccagaagga gatgaggtgg actgggtcca gtgtgatggc
     5701 agctgcaatc agtggtttca ccaggtctgt gttggtgtct ctccagagat ggcagagaag
     5761 gaagactaca tctgtgtgcg ctgtactggg aaggacgcac caagccgaaa gtaaagcggc
     5821 cgcggatctg gttaccacta aaccagcctc aagaacaccc gaatggagtc tctaagctac
     5881 ataataccaa cttacacttt acaaaatgtt gtcccccaaa atgtagccat tcgtatctgc
     5941 tcctaataaa aagaaagttt cttcacattc taaaaaaaaa aaaaaaaaaa aaaacccccc
     6001 cccccccccc cccccccccc cccctgcagg gccaagtcgg ccggaaccag ctccaattcg
     6061 ccctatagtg agtcgtatta caattcactg gccgtcgttt tacaacgtcg tgactgggaa
     6121 aaccctggcg ttacccaact taatcgcctt gcagcacatc cccctttcgc cagctggcgt
     6181 aatagcgaag aggcccgcac cgatcgccct tcccaacagt tgcgcagcct gaatggcgaa
     6241 tggaaattgt aagcgttaat attttgttaa aattcgcgtt aaatttttgt taaatcagct
     6301 cattttttaa ccaataggcc gaaatcggca aaatccctta taaatcaaaa gaatagaccg
     6361 agatagggtt gagtgttgtt ccagtttgga acaagagtcc actattaaag aacgtggact
     6421 ccaacgtcaa aggnnnnnnn nnnnnnnnnn nnnnnnnnnn nnnnnnnnnn nnnnnnnnnn
     6481 nntnnnnnnn nnnnnnnnnn nnnnnnnnnn nnnnnnnnnn nnnnnnnnnn nnnnnnnnnn
     6541 nnnnnnnnnn nnnnnnnnnn nnnnnnnnnn nnnngnnnnn nnnnnnnnnn nnnnnnnnnn
     6601 nnnnnnnnnn nnnnnnnnnn nnnnnnnnnn nnnnnnnnnn nnnnnnnnnn nnnnnnnnnn
     6661 nnnnnnnnnn nnnnnnnnnn nnnnnnnnnn nnnnnnnnnc aggtggcact tttcggggaa
     6721 atgtgcgcgg aacccctatt tgtttatttt tctaaataca ttcaaatatg tatccgctca
     6781 tgagacaata accctgataa atgcttcaat aatattgaaa aaggaagagt atgagtattc
     6841 aacatttccg tgtcgccctt attccctttt ttgcggcatt ttgccttcct gtttttgctc
     6901 acccagaaac gctggtgaaa gtaaaagatg ctgaagatca gttgggtgca cgagtgggtt
     6961 acatcgaact ggatctcaac agcggtaaga tccttgagag ttttcgcccc gaagaacgtt
     7021 ttccaatgat gagcactttt aaagttctgc tatgtggcgc ggtattatcc cgtattgacg
     7081 ccgggcaaga gcaactcggt cgccgcatac actattctca gaatgacttg gttgagtact
     7141 caccagtcac agaaaagcat cttacggatg gcatgacagt aagagaatta tgcagtgctg
     7201 ccataaccat gagtgataac actgcggcca acttacttct gacaacgatc ggaggaccga
     7261 aggagctaac cgcttttttg cacaacatgg gggatcatgt aactcgcctt gatcgttggg
     7321 aaccggagct gaatgaagcc ataccaaacg acgagcgtga caccacgatg cctgtagcaa
     7381 tggcaacaac gttgcgcaaa ctattaactg gcgaactact tactctagct tcccggcaac
     7441 aattaataga ctggatggag gcggataaag ttgcaggacc acttctgcgc tcggcccttc
     7501 cggctggctg gtttattgct gataaatctg gagccggtga gcgtgggtct cgcggtatca
     7561 ttgcagcact ggggccagat ggtaagccct cccgtatcgt agttatctac acgacgggga
     7621 gtcaggcaac tatggatgaa cgaaatagac agatcgctga gataggtgcc tcactgatta
     7681 agcattggta actgtcagac caagtttact catatatact ttagattgat ttaaaacttc
     7741 atttttaatt taaaaggatc taggtgaaga tcctttttga taatctcatg accaaaatcc
     7801 cttaacgtga gttttcgttc cactgagcgt cagaccccgt agaaaagatc aaaggatctt
     7861 cttgagatcc tttttttctg cgcgtaatct gctgcttgca aacaaaaaaa ccaccgcta
//
